Addgene plasmid #55128: mCherry-RatLC3B-C-7
Purpose: Localization: Microtubule-Binding Protein, Excitation: 587, Emission: 610
Depositing lab: Michael Davidson. Depositing organization: Florida State University, Tallahassee.
Backbone
  Vector backbone: mCherry-C1
  Backbone size w/o insert (bp): 4750
  Vector type: Mammalian Expression
  Selectable markers: Neomycin (select with G418)
Growth in bacteria
  Bacterial resistance: Kanamycin, 50 μg/mL
  Growth temperature: 37°C
  Growth strain: DH5alpha
  Copy number: High Copy
Gene/Insert
  Gene/Insert name: LC3B (alt names: Microtubule-associated proteins 1A and 1B light chain 3; U05784.1)
  Species: R. norvegicus (rat)
  Promoter: CMV
  Tag / fusion protein: mCherry (N terminal on backbone)
  Cloning method: Unknown
  Sequencing primers: 5′ CMV-F; 3′ SV40pA-R
Terms and licenses: Academic/Nonprofit Terms; Industry Terms: Not Available to Industry
Depositor comments: Microtubule-associated proteins 1A and 1B light chain 3. Excitation = 587; Emission = 610
How to cite: mCherry-RatLC3B-C-7 was a gift from Michael Davidson (Addgene plasmid # 55128 ; http://n2t.net/addgene:55128 ; RRID:Addgene_55128)
