[The description below was written by a language model from this plasmid's Addgene catalogue record.]
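Description:
mCherry-RatLC3B-C-7 is a mammalian expression plasmid built on the mCherry-C1 backbone (about 4.75 kb without the insert), designed to produce a red fluorescent fusion of rat LC3B in transfected cells. It is maintained as a high-copy plasmid in E. coli under kanamycin selection, and it carries a neomycin resistance marker that allows G418 selection of mammalian cells that have taken up the construct. No feature table is provided, so the specific origin of replication and the regulatory elements driving the resistance marker are not stated in the record. The use of an SV40 polyA reverse sequencing primer does imply an SV40 polyadenylation signal downstream of the insert.

The payload is the coding sequence of Rattus norvegicus LC3B (microtubule-associated proteins 1A and 1B light chain 3), expressed from the CMV promoter, a strong constitutive promoter in most mammalian cell lines. mCherry is supplied by the backbone and sits at the N terminus of the fusion, so LC3B is placed at the C-terminal end of the fluorescent protein. The "C-7" in the name probably refers to this C-type arrangement and a linker length, but the record does not define it, and the cloning method is listed as unknown.

The stated purpose is localization imaging, with the fusion catalogued as a marker for a microtubule-binding protein and detected at 587 nm excitation and 610 nm emission. Beyond what the record states, LC3B is widely known as an autophagosome-associated protein, and N-terminal fluorescent fusions of it are commonly used to visualise autophagic structures in live or fixed cells.
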