>Addgene plasmid #55128 | mCherry-RatLC3B-C-7 | depositor partial sequence | sequence record 85495 | insert sequence
TCCGCTAGCGCTACCGGTCGCCACCATGGTGAGCAAGGGCGAGGAGGATAACATGGCCATCATCAAGGAG
TTCATGCGCTTCAAGGTGCACATGGAGGGCTCCGTGAACGGCCACGAGTTCGAGATCGAGGGCGAGGGCG
AGGGCCGCCCCTACGAGGGCACCCAGACCGCCAAGCTGAAGGTGACCAAGGGTGGCCCCCTGCCCTTCGC
CTGGGACATCCTGTCCCCTCAGTTCATGTACGGCTCCAAGGCCTACGTGAAGCACCCCGCCGACATCCCC
GACTACTTGAAGCTGTCCTTCCCCGAGGGCTTCAAGTGGGAGCGCGTGATGAACTTCGAGGACGGCGGCG
TGGTGACCGTGACCCAGGACTCCTCCCTGCAGGACGGCGAGTTCATCTACAAGGTGAAGCTGCGCGGCAC
CAACTTCCCCTCCGACGGCCCCGTAATGCAGAAGAAGACCATGGGCTGGGAGGCCTCCTCCGAGCGGATG
TACCCCGAGGACGGCGCCCTGAAGGGCGAGATCAAGCAGAGGCTGAAGCTGAAGGACGGCGGCCACTACG
ACGCTGAGGTCAAGACCACCTACAAGGCCAAGAAGCCCGTGCAGCTGCCCGGCGCCTACAACGTCAACAT
CAAGTTGGACATCACCTCCCACAACGAGGACTACACCATCGTGGAACAGTACGAACGCGCCGAGGGCCGC
CACTCCACCGGCGGCATGGACGAGCTGTACAAGTCCGGACTCAGATCCTCTAGA
[423 nt withheld, positions 755-1177]
TGACAGACATACAGCCACTTCCAACTAAAGCAAGCCTCTGCTCCCTGCTACCTGCATGGAGCCCACTGTG
ACACTCAGACCATCCCCGGTCACTCACTCACTCGTGTCTGAGAATCTCAGTGAGAGCTGCCTCTGTCACG
GACGGAAGCCAACACAGCCACCTCTCGACCTG
