>Addgene plasmid #55128 | mCherry-RatLC3B-C-7 | addgene partial sequence | sequence record 98945 | SV40pA-R 5'-GAAATTTGTGATGCTATTGC-3'
AGTTAACAACAACAATTGCATTCATTTTATGTTTCAGGTTCAGGGGGAGGTGTGGGAGGTTTTTTAAAGC
AAGTAAAACCTCTACAAATGTGGTATGGCTGATTATGATCAGTTATCTAGATCCGGTGGATCCCGGGCCC
GCGGTACCGTCGACTCTAGCTAGAGGTACCACGCGTGAATTCGCACCATAGTTATAAACCAGGGACATGA
CGACGTACACAACCCACACACGGCAGCAGTGGGGACTTACACAGTGTAACATAACATTGGGGGTTAGCAG
GGACAGCTGCATGCAGGGAGGGTGGGTGCTGTGGGGAGCCAGGTCGAGAGGTGGCTGTGTTGGCTTCCGT
CCGTGACAGAGGCAGCTCTCACTGAGATTCTCAGACACGAGTGAGTGAGTGACCGGGGATGGTCTGAGTG
TCACAGTGGGCTCCATGCAGGTAGCAGGGAGCAGAGGCTTGCTTTAGTTGGAAGTGGCTGTATGTCTGTC
A
[362 nt withheld, positions 492-853]
